>Addgene plasmid #23630 | pDONR223-ALPK1 | depositor partial sequence | sequence record 10693 | Author sequence
ATGAATAATCAAAAAGTGGTAGCTGTGCTACTGCAAGAGTGCAAGCAAGTGCTGGATCAGCTCTTGTTGG
AAGCGCCAGATGTGTCGGAAGAGGACAAGAGCGAGGACCAGCGCTGCAGAGCTTTACTCCCCAGCGAGTT
AAGGACCCTGATCCAGGAGGCAAAGGAAATGAAGTGGCCCTTCGTGCCTGAAAAGTGGCAGTACAAACAA
GCCGTGGGCCCAGAGGACAAAACAAACCTGAAGGATGTGATTGGCGCCGGGTTGCAGCAGTTACTGGCGT
CCCTGAGGGCCTCCATCCTCGCTCGGGACTGTGCGGCTGCGGCGGCTATTGTGTTCTTGGTGGACCGGTT
CCTGTATGGGCTCGACGTCTCTGGAAAACTTCTGCAGGTCGCCAAAGGTCTCCACAAGTTGCAGCCAGCC
ACGCCAATTGCCCCGCAGGTGGTTATTCGCCAAGCCCGAATCTCCGTGAACTCAGGAAAACTTTTAAAAG
CAGAGTATATTCTGAGCAGTCTAATAAGCAACAATGGAGCAACGGGTACCTGGCTGTACAGAAATGAAAG
TGACAAGGTCCTGGTGCAGTCGGTCTGTATACAGATCAGAGGGCAGATTCTGCAAAAGCTGGGGATGTGG
TACGAAGCAGCAGAGTTAATATGGGCCTCCATTGTAGGATATTTGGCACTTCCTCAGCCGGATAAAAAGG
GCCTCTCCACGTCGCTAGGTATACTGGCAGACATCTTTGTTTCCATGAGCAAGAACGATTATGAAAAGTT
TAAAAACAATCCACAAATTAATTTGAGCCTGCTGAAGGAGTTTGACCACCATTTGCTGTCCGCTGCAGAA
GCCTGCAAGCTGGCAGCTGCCTTCAGTGCCTATACGCCGCTCTTCGTGCTCACAGCTGTGAATATCCGTG
GCACGTGTTTATTGTCCTACAGTAGTTCAAATGACTGTCCTCCAGAATTGAAAAACTTACATCTGTGTGA
AGCCAAAGAGGCCTTTGAGATTGGCCTCCTCACCAAGAGAGATGATGAGCCTGTTACTGGAAAACAGGAG
CTTCACAGCTTTGTCAAAGCTGCTTTCGGTCTCACCACAGTGCACAGAAGGCTCCATGGGGAGACAGGGA
CGGTCCATGCAGCAAGTCAGCTCTGTAAGGAAGCAATGGGGAAGCTGTACAATTTCAGCACTTCCTCCAG
AAGTCAGGACAGAGAAGCTCTGTCTCAAGAAGTTATGTCTGTGATTGCCCAGGTGAAGGAACATTTACAA
GTTCAAAGCTTCTCAAATGTAGATGACAGATCTTATGTTCCCGAGAGTTTCGAGTGCAGGTTGGATAAAC
TTATCTTGCATGGGCAAGGGGATTTCCAAAAAATCCTTGACACCTATTCACAGCACCATACTTCGGTGTG
TGAAGTATTTGAAAGTGATTGTGGAAACAACAAAAATGAACAGAAAGATGCAAAAACAGGAGTCTGCATC
ACTGCTCTAAAAACAGAAATAAAAAACATAGATACTGTGAGTACTACTCAAGAAAAGCCACATTGTCAAA
GAGACACAGGAATATCTTCCTCCCTAATGGGTAAGAATGTTCAGAGGGAACTCAGAAGGGGAGGAAGGAG
AAACTGGACCCATTCTGATGCATTTCGAGTCTCCTTGGATCAAGATGTGGAGACTGAGACTGAGCCATCG
GACTACAGCAATGGTGAGGGAGCTGTTTTCAACAAGTCTCTGAGTGGCAGCCAGACTTCCAGTGCTTGGA
GCAACTTATCAGGGTTTAGTTCCTCTGCAAGCTGGGAGGAAGTGAATTATCACGTTGACGACAGGTCAGC
CAGAAAAGAGCCTGGCAAAGAACATCTGGTGGACACTCAGTGTTCCACTGCCTTGTCTGAGGAGCTAGAG
AATGACAGGGAAGGCAGAGCTATGCATTCATTGCATTCACAGCTTCATGATCTCTCTCTTCAGGAACCCA
ACAATGACAATTTGGAGCCTTCTCAAAATCAGCCACAGCAACAGATGCCCTTGACACCCTTCTCGCCTCA
TAATACCCCAGGCATTTTCTTGGCCCCTGGTGCAGGGCTTCTAGAAGGAGCTCCAGAAGGTATCCAGGAA
GTCAGAAATATGGGACCCAGAAATACTTCTGCTCACTCCAGACCCTCATATCGTTCTGCTTCTTGGTCTT
CTGATTCTGGTAGGCCCAAGAATATGGGCACACATCCTTCAGTCCAAAAAGAAGAAGCCTTTGAAATAAT
TGTTGAGTTTCCAGAAACCAACTGCGATGTCAAAGACAGGCAGGGGAAAGAGCAGGGAGAAGAAATTAGT
GAAAGAGGCGCAGGCCCTACATTTAAAGCTAGTCCCTCCTGGGTTGACCCAGAAGGAGAAACAGCAGAAA
GCACTGAAGATGCACCCTTAGACTTTCACAGGGTCCTGCACAATTCTCTGGGAAACATTTCCATGCTGCC
ATGTAGCTCCTTCACCCCTAATTGGCCTGTTCAAAATCCTGACTCCAGAAAAAGTGGTGGCCCAGTCGCA
GAGCAGGGCATCGACCCTGATGCCTCCACAGTGGATGAGGAGGGGCAACTGCTCGACAGCATGGATGTTC
CCTGCACAAATGGGCACGGCTCTCATAGACTGTGCATTCTGAGACAGCCGCCTGGTCAGAGGGCGGAGAC
CCCCAATTCCTCTGTAAGCGGTAACATCCTCTTCCCTGTCCTCAGCGAGGACTGCACTACCACAGAGGAA
GGAAATCAGCCTGGAAACATGCTAAACTGCAGCCAGAACTCCAGCTCATCCTCAGTGTGGTGGCTGAAAT
CACCTGCATTTTCCAGTGGTTCTTCTGAGGGGGACAGCCCTTGGTCCTATCTGAATTCCAGTGGGAGTTC
TTGGGTTTCATTGCCGGGAAAGATGAGGAAAGAGATCCTTGAGGCTCGCACCTTGCAACCTGATGACTTT
GAAAAGCTGTTGGCAGGAGTGAGGCATGATTGGCTGTTTCAGAGACTAGAGAATACGGGGGTTTTTAAGC
CCAGTCAACTCCACCGAGCACATAGTGCTCTTTTGTTAAAATATTCAAAAAAATCTGAACTGTGGACGGC
CCAGGAAACTATTGTCTATTTGGGGGACTACTTGACTGTGAAGAAAAAGGCAGACAAAGAAATGCTTTTT
GGGTTCATCATCTTCATCAAGAAGAAATTCTGGGGAGGTATGTTGGGAAAGACTATAAGGAGCAGAAGGG
GCTCTGGCACCACTTCACTGATGTGGAGCGACAGATGA
