>Addgene plasmid #23630 | pDONR223-ALPK1 | addgene partial sequence | sequence record 29367 | 23630 with M13pUC-fwd
TAATGATTTTATTTTGACTGATAGTGACCTGTTCGTTGCAACAAATTGATGAGCAATGCTTTTTTATAAT
GCCAACTTTGTACAAAAAAGTTGGCATGAATAATCAAAAAGTGGTAGCTGTGCTACTGCAAGAGTGCAAG
CAAGTGCTGGATCAGCTCTTGTTGGAAGCGCCAGATGTGTCGGAAGAGGACAAGAGCGAGGACCAGCGCT
GCAGAGCTTTACTCCCCAGCGAGTTAAGGACCCTGATCCAGGAGGCAAAGGAAATGAAGTGGCCCTTCGT
GCCTGAAAAGTGGCAGTACAAACAAGCCGTGGGCCCAGAGGACAAAACAAACCTGAAGGATGTGATTGGC
GCCGGGTTGCAGCAGTTACTGGCGTCCCTGAGGGCCTCCATCCTCGCTCGGGACTGTGCGGCTGCGGCGG
CTATTGTGTTCTTGGTGGACCGGTTCCTGTATGGGCTCGACGTCTCTGGAAAACTTCTGCAGGTCGCCAA
AGGTCTCCACAAGTTGCAGCCAGCCACGCCAATTGCCCCGCAGGTGGTTATTCGCCAAGCCCGAATCTCC
GTGAACTCAGGAAAACTTTTAAAAGCAGAGTATATTCTGAGCAGTCTAATAAGCAACAATGGAGCAACGG
GTACCTGGCTGTACAGAAATGAAAGTGACAAGGTCCTGGTGCAGTCGG
