[The description below was written by a language model from this plasmid's Addgene catalogue record.]
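Description:
pDONR223-ALPK1 is a Gateway entry-type clone built on the Invitrogen pDONR223 donor backbone (about 5 kb without insert) that carries the human ALPK1 (alpha-kinase 1) open reading frame, an insert of roughly 3.3 kb introduced by Gateway recombination. It is a bacterial propagation plasmid, maintained at high copy number in standard E. coli cloning strains under spectinomycin selection. The record gives no feature table, so the origin of replication and the recombination sites flanking the ORF are not listed. In a pDONR-derived clone of this kind the insert would normally sit between att sites that allow transfer into destination vectors. M13 forward and reverse priming sites on either side of the insert are used for sequence verification.

The ORF was deliberately cloned without a stop codon. This "open" configuration allows recombination into a destination vector that supplies a C-terminal epitope tag of choice along with the terminating stop codon. No mammalian promoter is recorded for this plasmid, and the depositor states that it should not be used directly for transfection; it serves purely as a shuttle source for the coding sequence. The depositor points to a companion set of four custom lentiviral destination vectors (pLX301 to pLX304), obtained separately, for expressing the ORF in mammalian cells. The clone belongs to a kit of ORF clones, and the associated publication concerns resistance to RAF inhibition through reactivation of the MAP kinase pathway. It is available under academic and nonprofit terms only.
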