Addgene plasmid #23630: pDONR223-ALPK1
Depositing lab: William Hahn & David Root. Depositing organization: Dana-Farber Cancer Institute. Publication: COT drives resistance to RAF inhibition through MAP kinase pathway reactivation. Johannessen CM, Boehm JS, Kim SY, Thomas SR, Wardwell L, Johnson LA, Emery CM, Stransky N, Cogdill AP, Barretina J, Caponigro G, Hieronymus H, Murray RR, Salehi-Ashtiani K, Hill DE, Vidal M, Zhao JJ, Yang X, Alkan O, Kim S, Harris JL, Wilson CJ, Myer VE, Finan PM, Root DE, Roberts TM, Golub T, Flaherty KT, Dummer R, Weber BL, Sellers WR, Schlegel R, Wargo JA, Hahn WC, Garraway LA. Nature. 2010 Dec 16;468(7326):968-72. doi: 10.1038/nature09627 PubMed 21107320.
Backbone
  Vector backbone: pDONR223
  Backbone manufacturer: Invitrogen
  Backbone size w/o insert (bp): 5005
  Vector type: Gateway Donor vector
Growth in bacteria
  Bacterial resistance: Spectinomycin, 50 μg/mL
  Growth temperature: 37°C
  Growth strain: DH5alpha
  Copy number: High Copy
Gene/Insert
  Gene/Insert name: ALPK1 (alt name: alpha-kinase 1)
  Species: H. sapiens (human)
  Insert size (bp): 3258
  Entrez Gene: ALPK1 (a.k.a. 8430410J10Rik, LAK, ROSAH)
  Cloning method: Gateway Cloning
  Sequencing primers: 5′ M13pUC-fwd; 3′ M13rev
Terms and licenses: Academic/Nonprofit Terms; Industry Terms: Not Available to Industry
Depositor comments: The ORF has no Stop codon. This design enables easy recombination into a destination vector to add an epitope tag of choice and Stop codon to the ORF. Do NOT use this plasmid directly for transfections. A set of 4 custom lentiviral vectors is available ( pLX301 (http://www.addgene.org/25895/) , pLX302 (http://www.addgene.org/25896/) , pLX303 (http://www.addgene.org/25897/) , pLX304 (http://www.addgene.org/25890/) ) to be used to express these ORFs in mammalian cells. These plasmids are not included in the kit and must be ordered separately.
How to cite: pDONR223-ALPK1 was a gift from William Hahn & David Root (Addgene plasmid # 23630 ; http://n2t.net/addgene:23630 ; RRID:Addgene_23630)
